Addgene plasmid #230903: pEt28a-SilkTag-CBM-H6
Purpose: Bacterial expression of SilkTag
Depositing lab: Sesilja Aranko. Depositing organization: Aalto University. Publication: Biomolecular Click Reactions Using a Minimal pH-Activated Catcher/Tag Pair for Producing Native-Sized Spider-Silk Proteins. Fan R, Hakanpaa J, Elfving K, Taberman H, Linder MB, Aranko AS. Angew Chem Int Ed Engl. 2023 Mar 6;62(11):e202216371. doi: 10.1002/anie.202216371. Epub 2023 Feb 7. PubMed 36695475.
Backbone
  Vector backbone: pEt28a
  Vector type: Bacterial Expression
Growth in bacteria
  Bacterial resistance: Kanamycin, 50 μg/mL
  Growth temperature: 37°C
  Growth strain: DH5alpha
  Copy number: Unknown
Gene/Insert
  Gene/Insert name: SilkTag-CBM-H6
  Tag / fusion protein: HisTag
Terms and licenses: Academic/Nonprofit Terms; Industry Terms: Not Available to Industry
How to cite: pEt28a-SilkTag-CBM-H6 was a gift from Sesilja Aranko (Addgene plasmid # 230903 ; http://n2t.net/addgene:230903 ; RRID:Addgene_230903)
