[The description below was written by a language model from this plasmid's Addgene catalogue record and pLannotate feature annotations shown in this document.]
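Description:
pEt28a-SilkTag-CBM-H6 is a 5,775 nt bacterial expression plasmid built on the pET28a backbone and intended for production of a SilkTag fusion protein in E. coli. It is selected with kanamycin through the aph(3')-Ia KanR gene. It replicates from a ColE1/pMB1-type origin accompanied by the pBR322 bom region and the rop gene, which normally holds copy number down, although the record lists copy number as unknown. An f1 phage origin is also present. Short annotated hits to a tetracycline efflux gene, an AmpR promoter fragment and a predicted E. coli ORF appear to be pBR322-derived backbone remnants rather than functional parts.

The expression cassette follows the usual pET arrangement. A T7 promoter is followed by a lac operator and the T7 gene 10 ribosome binding site, and the cassette ends at the T7 terminator. The plasmid-borne lacI gene, with its own promoter, supplies repressor, so transcription depends on a host providing T7 RNA polymerase and can be induced with IPTG.

The open reading frame is named SilkTag-CBM-H6. The annotation identifies the central portion as a fragment of the cellulosome scaffolding protein CipB from Clostridium thermocellum, which fits the CBM label, presumably a cellulose/carbohydrate-binding module. This is followed by a six-residue histidine tag for affinity purification. The SilkTag itself is not annotated and presumably lies in the short unannotated stretch between the RBS and the CipB fragment. A small downstream match to a T7 gene 10-derived solubility tag lies after the His tag and is probably vector sequence rather than part of the product.

The associated publication title describes a minimal pH-activated Catcher/Tag pair for biomolecular click reactions used to build native-sized spider-silk proteins, which suggests this construct supplies a tagged partner protein for such ligations.
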