Features (pLannotate 1.2.2; 19 found; start..end, strand, type, name):
     12..440     +  rep_origin     f1 ori (sequence partly withheld): f1 bacteriophage origin of replication; arrow indicates direction of (+) strand synthesis
    493..550     +  promoter       AmpR promoter (fragment): bla
    559..1374    -  CDS            KanR: aminoglycoside phosphotransferase; aph(3')-Ia; confers resistance to kanamycin in bacteria or G418 (Geneticin®) in eukaryotes
   1496..2084    +  rep_origin     ori: high-copy-number ColE1/pMB1/pBR322/pUC origin of replication
   2270..2409    -  misc_feature   bom: basis of mobility region from pBR322
   2511..2702    -  CDS            rop: Rop protein, which maintains plasmids at low copy number; rop
   2719..3099    +  CDS            YPB1_ECOLX: Protein predicted: Swiss-Prot protein existence level 4. From Escherichia coli.
   3171..3462    -  CDS            TcR (fragment): tetracycline efflux protein; tet; confers resistance to tetracycline
   3477..3498    -  protein_bind   CAP binding site: CAP binding activates transcription in the presence of cAMP. E. coli catabolite activator protein
   3511..4593    -  CDS            lacI: lac repressor; lacI; The lac repressor binds to the lac operator to inhibit transcription in E. coli. This inhibition can be relieved by adding lactose or isopropyl-β-D-thiogalactopyranoside (IPTG).
   4594..4671    -  promoter       lacI promoter: lacI
   4679..4958    -  CDS            TcR (fragment): tetracycline efflux protein; tet; confers resistance to tetracycline
   4980..4998    +  promoter       T7 promoter: promoter for bacteriophage T7 RNA polymerase
   4999..5023    +  protein_bind   lac operator: The lac repressor binds to the lac operator to inhibit transcription in E. coli. This inhibition can be relieved by adding lactose or isopropyl-β-D-thiogalactopyranoside (IPTG). lac repressor encoded by lacI
   5038..5060    +  RBS            RBS: efficient ribosome binding site from bacteriophage T7 gene 10 (Olins and Rangwala, 1989)
   5145..5612    +  CDS            cipB (fragment): CIPB_HUNTH - Experimental evidence at protein level: Swiss-Prot protein existence level 1. Acts as a scaffolding protein in the cellulosome. It promotes binding of cellulose to the catalytic domains of the cellulolytic enzymes probably through the binding of the nine repeated domains with dockerin domains present in catalytic subunits of the cellulosome. From Hungateiclostridium thermocellum (Clostridium thermocellum).
   5619..5636    +  CDS            9xHis (fragment): 9xHis affinity tag
   5646..5695    +  CDS            SET1 (fragment): solubility-enhancement tag derived from T7 phage gene 10B
   5703..5750    +  terminator     T7 terminator: transcription terminator for bacteriophage T7 RNA polymerase
>Addgene plasmid #230903 | pEt28a-SilkTag-CBM-H6 | addgene full sequence | sequence record 467512 | Addgene NGS Result
TGGCGAATGGG
[124 nt withheld, positions 12-135]
C
[91 nt withheld, positions 137-227]
A
[49 nt withheld, positions 229-277]
CCTTTGACGTTGGAGTCCACGTTCTTT
[37 nt withheld, positions 305-341]
ACCCTATCTCGGTCTATTCTTTTGATTTATAAGGGATTTTGCCGATTTCGGCCTATTGGTTAAAAAATGA
GCTGATTTAACAAAAATTTAACGCGAATTTTAACAAAATATTAACGCTTACAATTTAGGTGGCACTTTTC
GGGGAAATGTGCGCGGAACCCCTATTTGTTTATTTTTCTAAATACATTCAAATATGTATCCGCTCATGAA
TTAATTCTTAGAAAAACTCATCGAGCATCAAATGAAACTGCAATTTATTCATATCAGGATTATCAATACC
ATATTTTTGAAAAAGCCGTTTCTGTAATGAAGGAGAAAACTCACCGAGGCAGTTCCATAGGATGGCAAGA
TCCTGGTATCGGTCTGCGATTCCGACTCGTCCAACATCAATACAACCTATTAATTTCCCCTCGTCAAAAA
TAAGGTTATCAAGTGAGAAATCACCATGAGTGACGACTGAATCCGGTGAGAATGGCAAAAGTTTATGCAT
TTCTTTCCAGACTTGTTCAACAGGCCAGCCATTACGCTCGTCATCAAAATCACTCGCATCAACCAAACCG
TTATTCATTCGTGATTGCGCCTGAGCGAGACGAAATACGCGATCGCTGTTAAAAGGACAATTACAAACAG
GAATCGAATGCAACCGGCGCAGGAACACTGCCAGCGCATCAACAATATTTTCACCTGAATCAGGATATTC
TTCTAATACCTGGAATGCTGTTTTCCCGGGGATCGCAGTGGTGAGTAACCATGCATCATCAGGAGTACGG
ATAAAATGCTTGATGGTCGGAAGAGGCATAAATTCCGTCAGCCAGTTTAGTCTGACCATCTCATCTGTAA
CATCATTGGCAACGCTACCTTTGCCATGTTTCAGAAACAACTCTGGCGCATCGGGCTTCCCATACAATCG
ATAGATTGTCGCACCTGATTGCCCGACATTATCGCGAGCCCATTTATACCCATATAAATCAGCATCCATG
TTGGAATTTAATCGCGGCCTAGAGCAAGACGTTTCCCGTTGAATATGGCTCATAACACCCCTTGTATTAC
TGTTTATGTAAGCAGACAGTTTTATTGTTCATGACCAAAATCCCTTAACGTGAGTTTTCGTTCCACTGAG
CGTCAGACCCCGTAGAAAAGATCAAAGGATCTTCTTGAGATCCTTTTTTTCTGCGCGTAATCTGCTGCTT
GCAAACAAAAAAACCACCGCTACCAGCGGTGGTTTGTTTGCCGGATCAAGAGCTACCAACTCTTTTTCCG
AAGGTAACTGGCTTCAGCAGAGCGCAGATACCAAATACTGTCCTTCTAGTGTAGCCGTAGTTAGGCCACC
ACTTCAAGAACTCTGTAGCACCGCCTACATACCTCGCTCTGCTAATCCTGTTACCAGTGGCTGCTGCCAG
TGGCGATAAGTCGTGTCTTACCGGGTTGGACTCAAGACGATAGTTACCGGATAAGGCGCAGCGGTCGGGC
TGAACGGGGGGTTCGTGCACACAGCCCAGCTTGGAGCGAACGACCTACACCGAACTGAGATACCTACAGC
GTGAGCTATGAGAAAGCGCCACGCTTCCCGAAGGGAGAAAGGCGGACAGGTATCCGGTAAGCGGCAGGGT
CGGAACAGGAGAGCGCACGAGGGAGCTTCCAGGGGGAAACGCCTGGTATCTTTATAGTCCTGTCGGGTTT
CGCCACCTCTGACTTGAGCGTCGATTTTTGTGATGCTCGTCAGGGGGGCGGAGCCTATGGAAAAACGCCA
GCAACGCGGCCTTTTTACGGTTCCTGGCCTTTTGCTGGCCTTTTGCTCACATGTTCTTTCCTGCGTTATC
CCCTGATTCTGTGGATAACCGTATTACCGCCTTTGAGTGAGCTGATACCGCTCGCCGCAGCCGAACGACC
GAGCGCAGCGAGTCAGTGAGCGAGGAAGCGGAAGAGCGCCTGATGCGGTATTTTCTCCTTACGCATCTGT
GCGGTATTTCACACCGCAATGGTGCACTCTCAGTACAATCTGCTCTGATGCCGCATAGTTAAGCCAGTAT
ACACTCCGCTATCGCTACGTGACTGGGTCATGGCTGCGCCCCGACACCCGCCAACACCCGCTGACGCGCC
CTGACGGGCTTGTCTGCTCCCGGCATCCGCTTACAGACAAGCTGTGACCGTCTCCGGGAGCTGCATGTGT
CAGAGGTTTTCACCGTCATCACCGAAACGCGCGAGGCAGCTGCGGTAAAGCTCATCAGCGTGGTCGTGAA
GCGATTCACAGATGTCTGCCTGTTCATCCGCGTCCAGCTCGTTGAGTTTCTCCAGAAGCGTTAATGTCTG
GCTTCTGATAAAGCGGGCCATGTTAAGGGCGGTTTTTTCCTGTTTGGTCACTGATGCCTCCGTGTAAGGG
GGATTTCTGTTCATGGGGGTAATGATACCGATGAAACGAGAGAGGATGCTCACGATACGGGTTACTGATG
ATGAACATGCCCGGTTACTGGAACGTTGTGAGGGTAAACAACTGGCGGTATGGATGCGGCGGGACCAGAG
AAAAATCACTCAGGGTCAATGCCAGCGCTTCGTTAATACAGATGTAGGTGTTCCACAGGGTAGCCAGCAG
CATCCTGCGATGCAGATCCGGAACATAATGGTGCAGGGCGCTGACTTCCGCGTTTCCAGACTTTACGAAA
CACGGAAACCGAAGACCATTCATGTTGTTGCTCAGGTCGCAGACGTTTTGCAGCAGCAGTCGCTTCACGT
TCGCTCGCGTATCGGTGATTCATTCTGCTAACCAGTAAGGCAACCCCGCCAGCCTAGCCGGGTCCTCAAC
GACAGGAGCACGATCATGCGCACCCGTGGGGCCGCCATGCCGGCGATAATGGCCTGCTTCTCGCCGAAAC
GTTTGGTGGCGGGACCAGTGACGAAGGCTTGAGCGAGGGCGTGCAAGATTCCGAATACCGCAAGCGACAG
GCCGATCATCGTCGCGCTCCAGCGAAAGCGGTCCTCGCCGAAAATGACCCAGAGCGCTGCCGGCACCTGT
CCTACGAGTTGCATGATAAAGAAGACAGTCATAAGTGCGGCGACGATAGTCATGCCCCGCGCCCACCGGA
AGGAGCTGACTGGGTTGAAGGCTCTCAAGGGCATCGGTCGAGATCCCGGTGCCTAATGAGTGAGCTAACT
TACATTAATTGCGTTGCGCTCACTGCCCGCTTTCCAGTCGGGAAACCTGTCGTGCCAGCTGCATTAATGA
ATCGGCCAACGCGCGGGGAGAGGCGGTTTGCGTATTGGGCGCCAGGGTGGTTTTTCTTTTCACCAGTGAG
ACGGGCAACAGCTGATTGCCCTTCACCGCCTGGCCCTGAGAGAGTTGCAGCAAGCGGTCCACGCTGGTTT
GCCCCAGCAGGCGAAAATCCTGTTTGATGGTGGTTAACGGCGGGATATAACATGAGCTGTCTTCGGTATC
GTCGTATCCCACTACCGAGATATCCGCACCAACGCGCAGCCCGGACTCGGTAATGGCGCGCATTGCGCCC
AGCGCCATCTGATCGTTGGCAACCAGCATCGCAGTGGGAACGATGCCCTCATTCAGCATTTGCATGGTTT
GTTGAAAACCGGACATGGCACTCCAGTCGCCTTCCCGTTCCGCTATCGGCTGAATTTGATTGCGAGTGAG
ATATTTATGCCAGCCAGCCAGACGCAGACGCGCCGAGACAGAACTTAATGGGCCCGCTAACAGCGCGATT
TGCTGGTGACCCAATGCGACCAGATGCTCCACGCCCAGTCGCGTACCGTCTTCATGGGAGAAAATAATAC
TGTTGATGGGTGTCTGGTCAGAGACATCAAGAAATAACGCCGGAACATTAGTGCAGGCAGCTTCCACAGC
AATGGCATCCTGGTCATCCAGCGGATAGTTAATGATCAGCCCACTGACGCGTTGCGCGAGAAGATTGTGC
ACCGCCGCTTTACAGGCTTCGACGCCGCTTCGTTCTACCATCGACACCACCACGCTGGCACCCAGTTGAT
CGGCGCGAGATTTAATCGCCGCGACAATTTGCGACGGCGCGTGCAGGGCCAGACTGGAGGTGGCAACGCC
AATCAGCAACGACTGTTTGCCCGCCAGTTGTTGTGCCACGCGGTTGGGAATGTAATTCAGCTCCGCCATC
GCCGCTTCCACTTTTTCCCGCGTTTTCGCAGAAACGTGGCTGGCCTGGTTCACCACGCGGGAAACGGTCT
GATAAGAGACACCGGCATACTCTGCGACATCGTATAACGTTACTGGTTTCACATTCACCACCCTGAATTG
ACTCTCTTCCGGGCGCTATCATGCCATACCGCGAAAGGTTTTGCGCCATTCGATGGTGTCCGGGATCTCG
ACGCTCTCCCTTATGCGACTCCTGCATTAGGAAGCAGCCCAGTAGTAGGTTGAGGCCGTTGAGCACCGCC
GCCGCAAGGAATGGTGCATGCAAGGAGATGGCGCCCAACAGTCCCCCGGCCACGGGGCCTGCCACCATAC
CCACGCCGAAACAAGCGCTCATGAGCCCGAAGTGGCGAGCCCGATCTTCCCCATCGGTGATGTCGGCGAT
ATAGGCGCCAGCAACCGCACCTGTGGCGCCGGTGATGCCGGCCACGATGCGTCCGGCGTAGAGGATCGAG
ATCTCGATCCCGCGAAATTAATACGACTCACTATAGGGGAATTGTGAGCGGATAACAATTCCCCTCTAGA
AATAATTTTGTTTAACTTTAAGAAGGAGATATACCATGGGCATTAAACCGGAAGTTGCATTTCAGGTTAG
CCAGGATGATGTTAAACAGCCGGTTGTTCCGACCGCGAATTCTAGCTCCAACCTGAAAGTTGAGTTTTAT
AACTCCAATCCGTCAGATACGACGAACAGTATTAACCCTCAGTTCAAAGTGACAAACACCGGTTCAAGCG
CCATCGATCTGTCAAAACTGACACTGCGCTACTATTACACAGTGGATGGCCAAAAAGACCAAACCTTCTG
GTGCGATCACGCTGCAATTATCGGTTCAAATGGTTCATATAACGGTATCACGAGCAACGTCAAAGGTACA
TTCGTGAAAATGAGTAGCTCAACCAACAACGCAGATACATACCTGGAAATCTCATTTACAGGTGGTACAC
TGGAACCTGGCGCTCACGTGCAGATCCAAGGTCGCTTCGCCAAAAACGACTGGTCAAATTATACACAGTC
GAATGATTACTCGTTCAAAAGCGCCTCACAGTTCGTAGAGTGGGATCAAGTGACAGCCTACCTGAACGGC
GTGCTGGTGTGGGGCAAAGAACTCGAGCACCACCACCACCACCACTGAGATCCGGCTGCTAACAAAGCCC
GAAAGGAAGCTGAGTTGGCTGCTGCCACCGCTGAGCAATAACTAGCATAACCCCTTGGGGCCTCTAAACG
GGTCTTGAGGGGTTTTTTGCTGAAAGGAGGAACTATATCCGGAT
